Addgene plasmid #110833: TATA-GFP
Purpose: negative control
Depositing lab: Michael Lewis. Depositing organization: Baylor College of Medicine. Publication: STAT3 signaling is activated preferentially in tumor-initiating cells in claudin-low models of human breast cancer. Wei W, Tweardy DJ, Zhang M, Zhang X, Landua J, Petrovic I, Bu W, Roarty K, Hilsenbeck SG, Rosen JM, Lewis MT. Stem Cells. 2014 Oct;32(10):2571-82. doi: 10.1002/stem.1752. PubMed 24891218.
Backbone
  Vector backbone: pRRL.sin-18.ppt.TCF/LEF:GFP.pre
  Vector type: Mammalian Expression, Lentiviral
Growth in bacteria
  Bacterial resistance: Ampicillin, 100 μg/mL
  Growth temperature: 37°C
  Growth strain: NEB Stable
  Copy number: High Copy
Gene/Insert
  Gene/Insert name: GFP
Terms and licenses: Academic/Nonprofit Terms; Industry Terms: Not Available to Industry
How to cite: TATA-GFP was a gift from Michael Lewis (Addgene plasmid # 110833 ; http://n2t.net/addgene:110833 ; RRID:Addgene_110833)
