[The description below was written by a language model from this plasmid's Addgene catalogue record and pLannotate feature annotations shown in this document.]
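Description:
TATA-GFP is a third-generation, self-inactivating HIV-1 lentiviral transfer plasmid for mammalian cells, derived from the pRRL.sin-18.ppt.TCF/LEF:GFP.pre reporter backbone and recorded as a negative control. It is about 7 kb, is maintained in E. coli through a high-copy ColE1/pUC-type origin, and is selected with ampicillin via the β-lactamase gene. The bacterial portion also carries an f1 origin, T7 and T3 promoters and remnants of lac sequences. No mammalian drug-selection marker is annotated, so transduced cells would be followed only by fluorescence.

The viral genome is transcribed in packaging cells from an RSV enhancer/promoter fused to a truncated 5' LTR, which makes production Tat-independent. Downstream lie the Ψ packaging signal with a partial gag sequence, the Rev response element for Rev-dependent nuclear export of the full-length RNA, and the cPPT/CTS, which aids nuclear import of the reverse-transcribed genome. The payload is EGFP placed behind only a fragment of a minimal TATA-box promoter, followed by WPRE to improve transcript stability and expression, then the ΔU3 3' LTR. An SV40 poly(A) signal and SV40 origin lie outside the viral unit. After integration, the U3 deletion silences LTR-driven transcription, so EGFP output depends on the internal promoter alone.

No transcription-factor response elements are annotated upstream of the minimal promoter, so the construct should report only basal, enhancerless activity. This fits its role as a baseline control for pathway-responsive GFP reporters built in the same backbone. The associated publication concerns STAT3 signaling in breast cancer models, although the record does not name the matching experimental reporter.
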