Features (pLannotate 1.2.2; 25 found; start..end, strand, type, name):
    114..214     +  CDS            Rev (fragment): human immunodeficiency virus 1 (HIV-1) Rev protein; rev; enhances nuclear export of unspliced and incompletely spliced viral mRNAs
    233..350     +  misc_feature   cPPT/CTS: central polypurine tract and central termination sequence of HIV-1
    411..427     +  promoter       minP (fragment): minimal TATA-box promoter with low basal activity
    491..1210    +  CDS            EGFP: the original enhanced GFP (Yang et al., 1996) mammalian codon-optimized
   1235..1823    +  misc_feature   WPRE: woodchuck hepatitis virus posttranscriptional regulatory element
   1840..1908    +  CDS            nef (fragment): NEF_HV1Z2 - Experimental evidence at protein level: Swiss-Prot protein existence level 1. Extracellular Nef protein targets CD4(+) T-lymphocytes for apoptosis by interacting with CXCR4 surface receptors. From Human immunodeficiency virus type 1 group M subtype D (isolate Z2/CDC-Z34) (HIV-1).
   1910..2143    +  LTR            3' LTR (ΔU3): self-inactivating 3' long terminal repeat (LTR) from HIV-1
   2215..2336    +  polyA_signal   SV40 poly(A) signal: SV40 polyadenylation signal
   2376..2511    +  rep_origin     SV40 ori: SV40 origin of replication
   2532..2550    -  promoter       T7 promoter: promoter for bacteriophage T7 RNA polymerase
   2558..2713    +  CDS            lacZα (fragment): LacZα fragment of β-galactosidase; lacZ fragment
   2718..3146    +  rep_origin     f1 ori (sequence partly withheld): f1 bacteriophage origin of replication; arrow indicates direction of (+) strand synthesis
   3199..3303    +  promoter       AmpR promoter: bla
   3304..4164    +  CDS            AmpR: β-lactamase; bla; confers resistance to ampicillin, carbenicillin, and related antibiotics
   4335..4923    +  rep_origin     ori: high-copy-number ColE1/pMB1/pBR322/pUC origin of replication
   5106..5198    +  CDS            lacI (fragment): lac repressor; lacI; The lac repressor binds to the lac operator to inhibit transcription in E. coli. This inhibition can be relieved by adding lactose or isopropyl-β-D-thiogalactopyranoside (IPTG).
   5211..5232    +  protein_bind   CAP binding site: CAP binding activates transcription in the presence of cAMP. E. coli catabolite activator protein
   5247..5277    +  promoter       lac promoter: promoter for the E. coli lac operon
   5285..5301    +  protein_bind   lac operator: The lac repressor binds to the lac operator to inhibit transcription in E. coli. This inhibition can be relieved by adding lactose or isopropyl-β-D-thiogalactopyranoside (IPTG). lac repressor encoded by lacI
   5346..5364    +  promoter       T3 promoter: promoter for bacteriophage T3 RNA polymerase
   5392..5618    +  promoter       RSV promoter: Rous sarcoma virus enhancer/promoter
   5619..5799    +  LTR            5' LTR (truncated): truncated 5' long terminal repeat (LTR) from HIV-1
   5846..5971    +  misc_feature   HIV-1 Ψ: packaging signal of human immunodeficiency virus type 1
   5955..6318    +  CDS            HIV-1 gag (fragment): gag protein from human immunodeficiency virus 1; gag
   6464..6697    +  misc_feature   RRE: The Rev response element (RRE) of HIV-1 allows for Rev-dependent mRNA export from the nucleus to the cytoplasm.
>Addgene plasmid #110833 | TATA-GFP | addgene full sequence | sequence record 211331 | Addgene NGS Result
ATATAAAATTATTCATAATGATAGTAGGAGGCTTGGTAGGTTTAAGAATAGTTTTTGCTGTACTTTCTAT
AGTGAATAGAGTTAGGCAGGGATATTCACCATTATCGTTTCAGACCCACCTCCCAACCCCGAGGGGACCC
GACAGGCCCGAAGGAATAGAAGAAGAAGGTGGAGAGAGAGACAGAGACAGATCCATTCGATTAGTGAACG
GATCTCGACGGTATCGGTTAACTTTTAAAAGAAAAGGGGGGATTGGGGGGTACAGTGCAGGGGAAAGAAT
AGTAGACATAATAGCAACAGACATACAAACTAAAGAATTACAAAAACAAATTACAAAAATTCAAAATTTT
ATCGATCACGAGACTAGCCTCCTAGCCCGGGCTCGAGCAGCTGAAGCTTGCATGCCCTGCAGAGGGTATA
TAATGGATCCGGTACTCGAGATCTGCGATCTAAGTAAGCTTGGCATTCCGGTACTGTTGGTAAAGCCACC
ATGGTGAGCAAGGGCGAGGAGCTGTTCACCGGGGTGGTGCCCATCCTGGTCGAGCTGGACGGCGACGTAA
ACGGCCACAAGTTCAGCGTGTCCGGCGAGGGCGAGGGCGATGCCACCTACGGCAAGCTGACCCTGAAGTT
CATCTGCACCACCGGCAAGCTGCCCGTGCCCTGGCCCACCCTCGTGACCACCCTGACCTACGGCGTGCAG
TGCTTCAGCCGCTACCCCGACCACATGAAGCAGCACGACTTCTTCAAGTCCGCCATGCCCGAAGGCTACG
TCCAGGAGCGCACCATCTTCTTCAAGGACGACGGCAACTACAAGACCCGCGCCGAGGTGAAGTTCGAGGG
CGACACCCTGGTGAACCGCATCGAGCTGAAGGGCATCGACTTCAAGGAGGACGGCAACATCCTGGGGCAC
AAGCTGGAGTACAACTACAACAGCCACAACGTCTATATCATGGCCGACAAGCAGAAGAACGGCATCAAGG
TGAACTTCAAGATCCGCCACAACATCGAGGACGGCAGCGTGCAGCTCGCCGACCACTACCAGCAGAACAC
CCCCATCGGCGACGGCCCCGTGCTGCTGCCCGACAACCACTACCTGAGCACCCAGTCCGCCCTGAGCAAA
GACCCCAACGAGAAGCGCGATCACATGGTCCTGCTGGAGTTCGTGACCGCCGCCGGGATCACTCTCGGCA
TGGACGAGCTGTACAAGTAAAGCGGCCGCGACTCTAGAGTCGACAATCAACCTCTGGATTACAAAATTTG
TGAAAGATTGACTGGTATTCTTAACTATGTTGCTCCTTTTACGCTATGTGGATACGCTGCTTTAATGCCT
TTGTATCATGCTATTGCTTCCCGTATGGCTTTCATTTTCTCCTCCTTGTATAAATCCTGGTTGCTGTCTC
TTTATGAGGAGTTGTGGCCCGTTGTCAGGCAACGTGGCGTGGTGTGCACTGTGTTTGCTGACGCAACCCC
CACTGGTTGGGGCATTGCCACCACCTGTCAGCTCCTTTCCGGGACTTTCGCTTTCCCCCTCCCTATTGCC
ACGGCGGAACTCATCGCCGCCTGCCTTGCCCGCTGCTGGACAGGGGCTCGGCTGTTGGGCACTGACAATT
CCGTGGTGTTGTCGGGGAAGCTGACGTCCTTTCCATGGCTGCTCGCCTGTGTTGCCACCTGGATTCTGCG
CGGGACGTCCTTCTGCTACGTCCCTTCGGCCCTCAATCCAGCGGACCTTCCTTCCCGCGGCCTGCTGCCG
GCTCTGCGGCCTCTTCCGCGTCTTCGCCTTCGCCCTCAGACGAGTCGGATCTCCCTTTGGGCCGCCTCCC
CGCCTGGAATTCGAGCTCGGTACCTTTAAGACCAATGACTTACAAGGCAGCTGTAGATCTTAGCCACTTT
TTAAAAGAAAAGGGGGGACTGGAAGGGCTAATTCACTCCCAACGAAGACAAGATCTGCTTTTTGCTTGTA
CTGGGTCTCTCTGGTTAGACCAGATCTGAGCCTGGGAGCTCTCTGGCTAACTAGGGAACCCACTGCTTAA
GCCTCAATAAAGCTTGCCTTGAGTGCTTCAAGTAGTGTGTGCCCGTCTGTTGTGTGACTCTGGTAACTAG
AGATCCCTCAGACCCTTTTAGTCAGTGTGGAAAATCTCTAGCAGTAGTAGTTCATGTCATCTTATTATTC
AGTATTTATAACTTGCAAAGAAATGAATATCAGAGAGTGAGAGGAACTTGTTTATTGCAGCTTATAATGG
TTACAAATAAAGCAATAGCATCACAAATTTCACAAATAAAGCATTTTTTTCACTGCATTCTAGTTGTGGT
TTGTCCAAACTCATCAATGTATCTTATCATGTCTGGCTCTAGCTATCCCGCCCCTAACTCCGCCCATCCC
GCCCCTAACTCCGCCCAGTTCCGCCCATTCTCCGCCCCATGGCTGACTAATTTTTTTTATTTATGCAGAG
GCCGAGGCCGCCTCGGCCTCTGAGCTATTCCAGAAGTAGTGAGGAGGCTTTTTTGGAGGCCTAGGGACGT
ACCCAATTCGCCCTATAGTGAGTCGTATTACGCGCGCTCACTGGCCGTCGTTTTACAACGTCGTGACTGG
GAAAACCCTGGCGTTACCCAACTTAATCGCCTTGCAGCACATCCCCCTTTCGCCAGCTGGCGTAATAGCG
AAGAGGCCCGCACCGATCGCCCTTCCCAACAGTTGCGCAGCCTGAATGGCGAATGGG
[124 nt withheld, positions 2718-2841]
C
[91 nt withheld, positions 2843-2933]
A
[49 nt withheld, positions 2935-2983]
CCTTTGACGTTGGAGTCCACGTTCTTT
[37 nt withheld, positions 3011-3047]
ACCCTATCTCGGTCTATTCTTTTGATTTATAAGGGATTTTGCCGATTTCGGCCTATTGGTTAAAAAATGA
GCTGATTTAACAAAAATTTAACGCGAATTTTAACAAAATATTAACGCTTACAATTTAGGTGGCACTTTTC
GGGGAAATGTGCGCGGAACCCCTATTTGTTTATTTTTCTAAATACATTCAAATATGTATCCGCTCATGAG
ACAATAACCCTGATAAATGCTTCAATAATATTGAAAAAGGAAGAGTATGAGTATTCAACATTTCCGTGTC
GCCCTTATTCCCTTTTTTGCGGCATTTTGCCTTCCTGTTTTTGCTCACCCAGAAACGCTGGTGAAAGTAA
AAGATGCTGAAGATCAGTTGGGTGCACGAGTGGGTTACATCGAACTGGATCTCAACAGCGGTAAGATCCT
TGAGAGTTTTCGCCCCGAAGAACGTTTTCCAATGATGAGCACTTTTAAAGTTCTGCTATGTGGCGCGGTA
TTATCCCGTATTGACGCCGGGCAAGAGCAACTCGGTCGCCGCATACACTATTCTCAGAATGACTTGGTTG
AGTACTCACCAGTCACAGAAAAGCATCTTACGGATGGCATGACAGTAAGAGAATTATGCAGTGCTGCCAT
AACCATGAGTGATAACACTGCGGCCAACTTACTTCTGACAACGATCGGAGGACCGAAGGAGCTAACCGCT
TTTTTGCACAACATGGGGGATCATGTAACTCGCCTTGATCGTTGGGAACCGGAGCTGAATGAAGCCATAC
CAAACGACGAGCGTGACACCACGATGCCTGTAGCAATGGCAACAACGTTGCGCAAACTATTAACTGGCGA
ACTACTTACTCTAGCTTCCCGGCAACAATTAATAGACTGGATGGAGGCGGATAAAGTTGCAGGACCACTT
CTGCGCTCGGCCCTTCCGGCTGGCTGGTTTATTGCTGATAAATCTGGAGCCGGTGAGCGTGGGTCTCGCG
GTATCATTGCAGCACTGGGGCCAGATGGTAAGCCCTCCCGTATCGTAGTTATCTACACGACGGGGAGTCA
GGCAACTATGGATGAACGAAATAGACAGATCGCTGAGATAGGTGCCTCACTGATTAAGCATTGGTAACTG
TCAGACCAAGTTTACTCATATATACTTTAGATTGATTTAAAACTTCATTTTTAATTTAAAAGGATCTAGG
TGAAGATCCTTTTTGATAATCTCATGACCAAAATCCCTTAACGTGAGTTTTCGTTCCACTGAGCGTCAGA
CCCCGTAGAAAAGATCAAAGGATCTTCTTGAGATCCTTTTTTTCTGCGCGTAATCTGCTGCTTGCAAACA
AAAAAACCACCGCTACCAGCGGTGGTTTGTTTGCCGGATCAAGAGCTACCAACTCTTTTTCCGAAGGTAA
CTGGCTTCAGCAGAGCGCAGATACCAAATACTGTTCTTCTAGTGTAGCCGTAGTTAGGCCACCACTTCAA
GAACTCTGTAGCACCGCCTACATACCTCGCTCTGCTAATCCTGTTACCAGTGGCTGCTGCCAGTGGCGAT
AAGTCGTGTCTTACCGGGTTGGACTCAAGACGATAGTTACCGGATAAGGCGCAGCGGTCGGGCTGAACGG
GGGGTTCGTGCACACAGCCCAGCTTGGAGCGAACGACCTACACCGAACTGAGATACCTACAGCGTGAGCT
ATGAGAAAGCGCCACGCTTCCCGAAGGGAGAAAGGCGGACAGGTATCCGGTAAGCGGCAGGGTCGGAACA
GGAGAGCGCACGAGGGAGCTTCCAGGGGGAAACGCCTGGTATCTTTATAGTCCTGTCGGGTTTCGCCACC
TCTGACTTGAGCGTCGATTTTTGTGATGCTCGTCAGGGGGGCGGAGCCTATGGAAAAACGCCAGCAACGC
GGCCTTTTTACGGTTCCTGGCCTTTTGCTGGCCTTTTGCTCACATGTTCTTTCCTGCGTTATCCCCTGAT
TCTGTGGATAACCGTATTACCGCCTTTGAGTGAGCTGATACCGCTCGCCGCAGCCGAACGACCGAGCGCA
GCGAGTCAGTGAGCGAGGAAGCGGAAGAGCGCCCAATACGCAAACCGCCTCTCCCCGCGCGTTGGCCGAT
TCATTAATGCAGCTGGCACGACAGGTTTCCCGACTGGAAAGCGGGCAGTGAGCGCAACGCAATTAATGTG
AGTTAGCTCACTCATTAGGCACCCCAGGCTTTACACTTTATGCTTCCGGCTCGTATGTTGTGTGGAATTG
TGAGCGGATAACAATTTCACACAGGAAACAGCTATGACCATGATTACGCCAAGCGCGCAATTAACCCTCA
CTAAAGGGAACAAAAGCTGGAGCTGCAAGCTTAATGTAGTCTTATGCAATACTCTTGTAGTCTTGCAACA
TGGTAACGATGAGTTAGCAACATGCCTTACAAGGAGAGAAAAAGCACCGTGCATGCCGATTGGTGGAAGT
AAGGTGGTACGATCGTGCCTTATTAGGAAGGCAACAGACGGGTCTGACATGGATTGGACGAACCACTGAA
TTGCCGCATTGCAGAGATATTGTATTTAAGTGCCTAGCTCGATACATAAACGGGTCTCTCTGGTTAGACC
AGATCTGAGCCTGGGAGCTCTCTGGCTAACTAGGGAACCCACTGCTTAAGCCTCAATAAAGCTTGCCTTG
AGTGCTTCAAGTAGTGTGTGCCCGTCTGTTGTGTGACTCTGGTAACTAGAGATCCCTCAGACCCTTTTAG
TCAGTGTGGAAAATCTCTAGCAGTGGCGCCCGAACAGGGACTTGAAAGCGAAAGGGAAACCAGAGGAGCT
CTCTCGACGCAGGACTCGGCTTGCTGAAGCGCGCACGGCAAGAGGCGAGGGGCGGCGACTGGTGAGTACG
CCAAAAATTTTGACTAGCGGAGGCTAGAAGGAGAGAGATGGGTGCGAGAGCGTCAGTATTAAGCGGGGGA
GAATTAGATCGCGATGGGAAAAAATTCGGTTAAGGCCAGGGGGAAAGAAAAAATATAAATTAAAACATAT
AGTATGGGCAAGCAGGGAGCTAGAACGATTCGCAGTTAATCCTGGCCTGTTAGAAACATCAGAAGGCTGT
AGACAAATACTGGGACAGCTACAACCATCCCTTCAGACAGGATCAGAAGAACTTAGATCATTATATAATA
CAGTAGCAACCCTCTATTGTGTGCATCAAAGGATAGAGATAAAAGACACCAAGGAAGCTTTAGACAAGAT
AGAGGAAGAGCAAAACAAAAGTAAGACCACCGCACAGCAAGCGGCCGCTGATCTTCAGACCTGGAGGAGG
AGATATGAGGGACAATTGGAGAAGTGAATTATATAAATATAAAGTAGTAAAAATTGAACCATTAGGAGTA
GCACCCACCAAGGCAAAGAGAAGAGTGGTGCAGAGAGAAAAAAGAGCAGTGGGAATAGGAGCTTTGTTCC
TTGGGTTCTTGGGAGCAGCAGGAAGCACTATGGGCGCAGCGTCAATGACGCTGACGGTACAGGCCAGACA
ATTATTGTCTGGTATAGTGCAGCAGCAGAACAATTTGCTGAGGGCTATTGAGGCGCAACAGCATCTGTTG
CAACTCACAGTCTGGGGCATCAAGCAGCTCCAGGCAAGAATCCTGGCTGTGGAAAGATACCTAAAGGATC
AACAGCTCCTGGGGATTTGGGGTTGCTCTGGAAAACTCATTTGCACCACTGCTGTGCCTTGGAATGCTAG
TTGGAGTAATAAATCTCTGGAACAGATTTGGAATCACACGACCTGGATGGAGTGGGACAGAGAAATTAAC
AATTACACAAGCTTAATACACTCCTTAATTGAAGAATCGCAAAACCAGCAAGAAAAGAATGAACAAGAAT
TATTGGAATTAGATAAATGGGCAAGTTTGTGGAATTGGTTTAACATAACAAATTGGCTGTGGT
